>Addgene plasmid #111468 | B2-1 | addgene full sequence | sequence record 231784 | Addgene NGS Result
TAATACGACTCACTATAGGGGAATTGAGAGCGGATAACAATTCCCCTCTAGAAATAATTTTGTTTAACTT
TAAGAAGGAGATATACCATGCATCATCATCACCATCATTTAAGTGACTATAAATCAACCCTGAATTTGCC
GGAAACAGGGTTCCCGATGCGTGGCGATCTCGCCAAGCGCGAACCCGGAATGCTGGCGCGTTGGACTGAT
GATGATCTGTACGGCATCATCCGTGCGGCTAAAAAAGGCAAAAAAACCTTCATTCTGCATGATGGCCCTC
CTTATGCGAATGGCAGCATTCATATTGGTCACTCGGTTAACAAGATTCTGAAAGACATTATCGTGAAGTC
CAAAGGGCTTTCCGGTTATGACTCGCCGTATGTGCCTGGCTGGGACTGCCACGGTCTGCCGATCGAGCTG
AAAGTCGAGCAAGAATACGGTAAGCCGGGTGAGAAATTCACCGCCGCCGAGTTCCGCGCCAAGTGCCGCG
AATACGCGGCGACCCAGGTTGACGGTCAACGCAAAGACTTTATCCGTCTGGGCGTGCTGGGCGACTGGTC
GCACCCGTACCTGACCATGGACTTCAAAACTGAAGCCAACATCATCCGCGCGCTGGGCAAAATCATCGGC
AACGGTCACCTGCACAAAGGCGCGAAGCCAGTTCACTGGTGCGTTGACTGCCGTTCTGCGCTGGCGGAAG
CGGAAGTTGAGTATTACGACAAAACTTCTCCGTCCATCGACGTTGCTTTCCAGGCAGTCGATCAGGATGC
ACTGAAAGCAAAATTTGCCGTAAGCAACGTTAACGGCCCAATCTCGCTGGTAATCTGGACCACCACGCCG
TGGACTCTGCCTGCCAACCGCGCAATCTCTATTGCACCAGATTTCGACTATGCGCTGGTGCAGATCGACG
GTCAGGCCGTGATTCTGGCGAAAGATCTGGTTGAAAGCGTAATGCAGCGTATCGGCGTGACCGATTACAC
CATTCTCGGCACGGTAAAAGGTGCGGAGCTTGAGCTGCTGCGCTTTACCCATCCGTTTATGGGCTTCGAC
GTTCCGGCAATCCTCGGCGATCACGTTACCCTGGATGCCGGTACCGGTGCCGTTCACACCGCGCCTGGCC
ACGGCCCGGACGACTATGTGATCGGTCAGAAATACGGCCTGGAAACCGCTAACCCGGTTGGCCCGGACGG
CACTTATCTGCCGGGCACTTATCCGACGCTGGATGGCGTGAACGTCTTCAAAGCGAACGACATCGTCGTT
GCGCTGCTGCAGGAAAAAGGCGCGCTGCTGCACGTTGAGAAAATGCAGCACAGCTATCCGTGCTGCTGGC
GTCACAAAACGCCGATCATCTTCCGCGCGACGCCGCAGTGGTTCGTCAGCATGGATCAGAAAGGTCTGCG
TGCGCAGTCACTGAAAGAGATCAAAGGCGTGCAGTGGATCCCGGACTGGGGCCAGGCGCGTATCGAGTCG
ATGGTTGCTAACCGTCCTGACTGGTGTATCTCCCGTCAGCGCACCTGGGGTGTACCGATGTCACTGTTCG
TGCACAAAGACACGGAAGAGCTGCATCCGCGTACCCTTGAACTGATGGAAGAAGTGGCAAAACGCGTTGA
AGTCGATGGCATCCAGGCGTGGTGGGATCTCGATGCGAAAGAGATCCTCGGCGACGAAGCTGATCAGTAC
GTGAAAGTGCCGGACACATTGGATGTATGGTTTGACTCCGGATCTACCCACTCTTCTGTTGTTGACGTGC
GTCCGGAATTTGCCGGTCACGCAGCGGACATGTATCTGGAAGGTTCTGACCAACACCGCGGCTGGTTCAT
GTCTTCCCTAATGATCTCCACCGCGATGAAGGGTAAAGCGCCGTATCGTCAGGTACTGACCCACGGCTTT
ACCGTGGATGGTCAGGGCCGCAAGATGTCTAAATCCATCGGCAATACCGTTTCGCCGCAGGATGTGATGA
ACAAACTGGGCGCGGATATTCTGCGTCTGTGGGTGGCATCAACCGACTACACCGGTGAAATGGCCGTTTC
TGACGAGATCCTGAAACGTGCTGCCGATAGCTATCGTCGTATCCGTAACACCGCGCGCTTCCTGCTGGCA
AACCTGAACGGTTTTGATCCAGCAAAAGATATGGTGAAACCGGAAGAGATGGTGGTACTGGATCGCTGGG
CCGTAGGTTGTGCGAAAGCGGCACAGGAAGACATCCTCAAGGCGTACGAAGCATACGATTTCCACGAAGT
GGTACAGCGTCTGATGCGCTTCTGCTCCGTTGAGATGGGTTCCTTCTACCTCGACATCATCAAAGACCGT
CAGTACACCGCCAAAGCGGACAGTGTGGCGCGTCGTAGCTGCCAGACTGCGCTATATCACATCGCAGAAG
CGCTGGTGCGCTGGATGGCACCAATCCTCTCCTTCACCGCTGATGAAGTGTGGGGCTACCTGCCGGGCGA
ACGTGAAAAATACGTCTTCACCGGTGAGTGGTACGAAGGCCTGTTTGGCCTGGCAGACAGTGAAGCGATG
AACGATGCGTTCTGGGACGAGCTGTTGAAAGTGCGTGGCGAAGTGAACAAAGTCATTGAGCAAGCGCGTG
CCGACAAGAAAGTGGGTGGCTCGCTGGAAGCGGCAGTAACCTTGTATGCAGAACCGGAACTGTCGGCGAA
ACTGACCGCGCTGGGCGATGAATTACGATTTGTCCTGTTGACCTCCGGCGCTACCGTTGCAGACTATAAC
GACGCACCTGCTGATGCTCAGCAGAGCGAAGTACTCAAAGGGCTGAAAGTCGCGTTGAGTAAAGCCGAAG
GTGAGAAGTGCCCACGCTGCTGGCACTACACCCAGGATGTCGGCAAGGTGGCGGAACACGCAGAAATCTG
CGGCCGCTGTGTCAGCAACGTCGCCGGTGACGGTGAAAAACGTAAGTTTGCCTATTAAAGCAGCGGCCAT
ATGCTCGAGGATCCGGCTGCTAACAAAGCCCGAAAGGAAGCTGAGTTGGCTGCTGCCACCGCTGAGCAAT
AACTAGCATAACCCCTTGGGGCCTCTAAACGGGTCTTGAGGGGTTTTTTGCTGAAAGGAGGAACTATATC
CGGATATCCCGCAAGAGGCCCGGCAGTACCGGCATAACCAAGCCTATGCCTACAGCATCCAGGGTGACGG
TGCCGAGGATGACGATGAGCGCATTGTTAGATTTCATACACGGTGCCTGACTGCGTTAGCAATTTAACTG
TGATAAACTACCGCATTAAAGCTTATCGATGATAAGCTGTCAAACATGAGAATTCTTGAAGACGAAAGGG
CCTCGTGATACGCCTATTTTTATAGGTTAATGTCATGATAATAATGGTTTCTTAGACGTCAGGTGGCACT
TTTCGGGGAAATGTGCGCGGAACCCCTATTTGTTTATTTTTCTAAATACATTCAAATATGTATCCGCTCA
TGAGACAATAACCCTGATAAATGCTTCAATAATATTGAAAAAGGAAGAGTATGAGTATTCAACATTTCCG
TGTCGCCCTTATTCCCTTTTTTGCGGCATTTTGCCTTCCTGTTTTTGCTCACCCAGAAACGCTGGTGAAA
GTAAAAGATGCTGAAGATCAGTTGGGTGCACGAGTGGGTTACATCGAACTGGATCTCAACAGCGGTAAGA
TCCTTGAGAGTTTTCGCCCCGAAGAACGTTTTCCAATGATGAGCACTTTTAAAGTTCTGCTATGTGGCGC
GGTATTATCCCGTGTTGACGCCGGGCAAGAGCAACTCGGTCGCCGCATACACTATTCTCAGAATGACTTG
GTTGAGTACTCACCAGTCACAGAAAAGCATCTTACGGATGGCATGACAGTAAGAGAATTATGCAGTGCTG
CCATAACCATGAGTGATAACACTGCGGCCAACTTACTTCTGACAACGATCGGAGGACCGAAGGAGCTAAC
CGCTTTTTTGCACAACATGGGGGATCATGTAACTCGCCTTGATCGTTGGGAACCGGAGCTGAATGAAGCC
ATACCAAACGACGAGCGTGACACCACGATGCCTGCAGCAATGGCAACAACGTTGCGCAAACTATTAACTG
GCGAACTACTTACTCTAGCTTCCCGGCAACAATTAATAGACTGGATGGAGGCGGATAAAGTTGCAGGACC
ACTTCTGCGCTCGGCCCTTCCGGCTGGCTGGTTTATTGCTGATAAATCTGGAGCCGGTGAGCGTGGGTCT
CGCGGTATCATTGCAGCACTGGGGCCAGATGGTAAGCCCTCCCGTATCGTAGTTATCTACACGACGGGGA
GTCAGGCAACTATGGATGAACGAAATAGACAGATCGCTGAGATAGGTGCCTCACTGATTAAGCATTGGTA
ACTGTCAGACCAAGTTTACTCATATATACTTTAGATTGATTTAAAACTTCATTTTTAATTTAAAAGGATC
TAGGTGAAGATCCTTTTTGATAATCTCATGACCAAAATCCCTTAACGTGAGTTTTCGTTCCACTGAGCGT
CAGACCCCGTAGAAAAGATCAAAGGATCTTCTTGAGATCCTTTTTTTCTGCGCGTAATCTGCTGCTTGCA
AACAAAAAAACCACCGCTACCAGCGGTGGTTTGTTTGCCGGATCAAGAGCTACCAACTCTTTTTCCGAAG
GTAACTGGCTTCAGCAGAGCGCAGATACCAAATACTGTCCTTCTAGTGTAGCCGTAGTTAGGCCACCACT
TCAAGAACTCTGTAGCACCGCCTACATACCTCGCTCTGCTAATCCTGTTACCAGTGGCTGCTGCCAGTGG
CGATAAGTCGTGTCTTACCGGGTTGGACTCAAGACGATAGTTACCGGATAAGGCGCAGCGGTCGGGCTGA
ACGGGGGGTTCGTGCACACAGCCCAGCTTGGAGCGAACGACCTACACCGAACTGAGATACCTACAGCGTG
AGCTATGAGAAAGCGCCACGCTTCCCGAAGGGAGAAAGGCGGACAGGTATCCGGTAAGCGGCAGGGTCGG
AACAGGAGAGCGCACGAGGGAGCTTCCAGGGGGAAACGCCTGGTATCTTTATAGTCCTGTCGGGTTTCGC
CACCTCTGACTTGAGCGTCGATTTTTGTGATGCTCGTCAGGGGGGCGGAGCCTATGGAAAAACGCCAGCA
ACGCGGCCTTTTTACGGTTCCTGGCCTTTTGCTGGCCTTTTGCTCACATGTTCTTTCCTGCGTTATCCCC
TGATTCTGTGGATAACCGTATTACCGCCTTTGAGTGAGCTGATACCGCTCGCCGCAGCCGAACGACCGAG
CGCAGCGAGTCAGTGAGCGAGGAAGCGGAAGAGCGCCTGATGCGGTATTTTCTCCTTACGCATCTGTGCG
GTATTTCACACCGCAATGGTGCACTCTCAGTACAATCTGCTCTGATGCCGCATAGTTAAGCCAGTATACA
CTCCGCTATCGCTACGTGACTGGGTCATGGCTGCGCCCCGACACCCGCCAACACCCGCTGACGCGCCCTG
ACGGGCTTGTCTGCTCCCGGCATCCGCTTACAGACAAGCTGTGACCGTCTCCGGGAGCTGCATGTGTCAG
AGGTTTTCACCGTCATCACCGAAACGCGCGAGGCAGCTGCGGTAAAGCTCATCAGCGTGGTCGTGAAGCG
ATTCACAGATGTCTGCCTGTTCATCCGCGTCCAGCTCGTTGAGTTTCTCCAGAAGCGTTAATGTCTGGCT
TCTGATAAAGCGGGCCATGTTAAGGGCGGTTTTTTCCTGTTTGGTCACTGATGCCTCCGTGTAAGGGGGA
TTTCTGTTCATGGGGGTAATGATACCGATGAAACGAGAGAGGATGCTCACGATACGGGTTACTGATGATG
AACATGCCCGGTTACTGGAACGTTGTGAGGGTAAACAACTGGCGGTATGGATGCGGCGGGACCAGAGAAA
AATCACTCAGGGTCAATGCCAGCGCTTCGTTAATACAGATGTAGGTGTTCCACAGGGTAGCCAGCAGCAT
CCTGCGATGCAGATCCGGAACATAATGGTGCAGGGCGCTGACTTCCGCGTTTCCAGACTTTACGAAACAC
GGAAACCGAAGACCATTCATGTTGTTGCTCAGGTCGCAGACGTTTTGCAGCAGCAGTCGCTTCACGTTCG
CTCGCGTATCGGTGATTCATTCTGCTAACCAGTAAGGCAACCCCGCCAGCCTAGCCGGGTCCTCAACGAC
AGGAGCACGATCATGCGCACCCGTGGCCAGGACCCAACGCTGCCCGAGATGCGCCGCGTGCGGCTGCTGG
AGATGGCGGACGCGATGGATATGTTCTGCCAAGGGTTGGTTTGCGCATTCACAGTTCTCCGCAAGAATTG
ATTGGCTCCAATTCTTGGAGTGGTGAATCCGTTAGCGAGGTGCCGCCGGCTTCCATTCAGGTCGAGGTGG
CCCGGCTCCATGCACCGCGACGCAACGCGGGGAGGCAGACAAGGTATAGGGCGGCGCCTACAATCCATGC
CAACCCGTTCCATGTGCTCGCCGAGGCGGCATAAATCGCCGTGACGATCAGCGGTCCAATGATCGAAGTT
AGGCTGGTAAGAGCCGCGAGCGATCCTTGAAGCTGTCCCTGATGGTCGTCATCTACCTGCCTGGACAGCA
TGGCCTGCAACGCGGGCATCCCGATGCCGCCGGAAGCGAGAAGAATCATAATGGGGAAGGCCATCCAGCC
TCGCGTCGCGAACGCCAGCAAGACGTAGCCCAGCGCGTCGGCCGCCATGCCGGCGATAATGGCCTGCTTC
TCGCCGAAACGTTTGGTGGCGGGACCAGTGACGAAGGCTTGAGCGAGGGCGTGCAAGATTCCGAATACCG
CAAGCGACAGGCCGATCATCGTCGCGCTCCAGCGAAAGCGGTCCTCGCCGAAAATGACCCAGAGCGCTGC
CGGCACCTGTCCTACGAGTTGCATGATAAAGAAGACAGTCATAAGTGCGGCGACGATAGTCATGCCCCGC
GCCCACCGGAAGGAGCTGACTGGGTTGAAGGCTCTCAAGGGCATCGGTCGAGATCCCGGTGCCTAATGAG
TGAGCTAACTTACATTAATTGCGTTGCGCTCACTGCCCGCTTTCCAGTCGGGAAACCTGTCGTGCCAGCT
GCATTAATGAATCGGCCAACGCGCGGGGAGAGGCGGTTTGCGTATTGGGCGCCAGGGTGGTTTTTCTTTT
CACCAGTGAGACGGGCAACAGCTGATTGCCCTTCACCGCCTGGCCCTGAGAGAGTTGCAGCAAGCGGTCC
ACGCTGGTTTGCCCCAGCAGGCGAAAATCCTGTTTGATGGTGGTTAACGGCGGGATATAACATGAGCTGT
CTTCGGTATCGTCGTATCCCACTACCGAGATATCCGCACCAACGCGCAGCCCGGACTCGGTAATGGCGCG
CATTGCGCCCAGCGCCATCTGATCGTTGGCAACCAGCATCGCAGTGGGAACGATGCCCTCATTCAGCATT
TGCATGGTTTGTTGAAAACCGGACATGGCACTCCAGTCGCCTTCCCGTTCCGCTATCGGCTGAATTTGAT
TGCGAGTGAGATATTTATGCCAGCCAGCCAGACGCAGACGCGCCGAGACAGAACTTAATGGGCCCGCTAA
CAGCGCGATTTGCTGGTGACCCAATGCGACCAGATGCTCCACGCCCAGTCGCGTACCGTCTTCATGGGAG
AAAATAATACTGTTGATGGGTGTCTGGTCAGAGACATCAAGAAATAACGCCGGAACATTAGTGCAGGCAG
CTTCCACAGCAATGGCATCCTGGTCATCCAGCGGATAGTTAATGATCAGCCCACTGACGCGTTGCGCGAG
AAGATTGTGCACCGCCGCTTTACAGGCTTCGACGCCGCTTCGTTCTACCATCGACACCACCACGCTGGCA
CCCAGTTGATCGGCGCGAGATTTAATCGCCGCGACAATTTGCGACGGCGCGTGCAGGGCCAGACTGGAGG
TGGCAACGCCAATCAGCAACGACTGTTTGCCCGCCAGTTGTTGTGCCACGCGGTTGGGAATGTAATTCAG
CTCCGCCATCGCCGCTTCCACTTTTTCCCGCGTTTTCGCAGAAACGTGGCTGGCCTGGTTCACCACGCGG
GAAACGGTCTGATAAGAGACACCGGCATACTCTGCGACATCGTATAACGTTACTGGTTTCACATTCACCA
CCCTGAATTGACTCTCTTCCGGGCGCTATCATGCCATACCGCGAAAGGTTTTGCGCCATTCGATGGTGTC
CGGGATCTCGACGCTCTCCCTTATGCGACTCCTGCATTAGGAAGCAGCCCAGTAGTAGGTTGAGGCCGTT
GAGCACCGCCGCCGCAAGGAATGGTGCATGCAAGGAGATGGCGCCCAACAGTCCCCCGGCCACGGGGCCT
GCCACCATACCCACGCCGAAACAAGCGCTCATGAGCCCGAAGTGGCGAGCCCGATCTTCCCCATCGGTGA
TGTCGGCGATATAGGCGCCAGCAACCGCACCTGTGGCGCCGGTGATGCCGGCCACGATGCGTCCGGCGTA
GAGGATCGAGATCTCGATCCCGCGAAAT
Features (pLannotate 1.2.2; 19 found; start..end, strand, type, name):
      1..19      +  promoter       T7 promoter: promoter for bacteriophage T7 RNA polymerase
     20..44      +  protein_bind   lac operator: The lac repressor binds to the lac operator to inhibit transcription in E. coli. This inhibition can be relieved by adding lactose or isopropyl-β-D-thiogalactopyranoside (IPTG). lac repressor encoded by lacI
     59..81      +  RBS            RBS: efficient ribosome binding site from bacteriophage T7 gene 10 (Olins and Rangwala, 1989)
    109..2922    +  CDS            ileS: SYI_ECOLI - Also known as ilvS. Experimental evidence at protein level: Swiss-Prot protein existence level 1. Catalyzes the attachment of isoleucine to tRNA(Ile). As IleRS can inadvertently accommodate and process structurally similar amino acids such as valine, to avoid such errors it has two additional distinct tRNA(Ile)-dependent editing activities. One activity is designated as 'pretransfer' editing and involves the hydrolysis of activated Val-AMP. The other activity is designated 'posttransfer' editing and involves deacylation of mischarged Val-tRNA(Ile). From Escherichia coli (strain K12
   2956..3005    +  CDS            SET1 (fragment): solubility-enhancement tag derived from T7 phage gene 10B
   3013..3060    +  terminator     T7 terminator: transcription terminator for bacteriophage T7 RNA polymerase
   3083..3187    -  CDS            TcR (fragment): tetracycline efflux protein; tet; confers resistance to tetracycline
   3235..3263    -  promoter       tet promoter: E. coli promoter for tetracycline efflux protein gene
   3376..3480    +  promoter       AmpR promoter: bla
   3481..4341    +  CDS            AmpR: β-lactamase; bla; confers resistance to ampicillin, carbenicillin, and related antibiotics
   4512..5100    +  rep_origin     ori: high-copy-number ColE1/pMB1/pBR322/pUC origin of replication
   5286..5425    -  misc_feature   bom: basis of mobility region from pBR322
   5527..5718    -  CDS            rop: Rop protein, which maintains plasmids at low copy number; rop
   5735..6115    +  CDS            YPB1_ECOLX: Protein predicted: Swiss-Prot protein existence level 4. From Escherichia coli.
   6357..6981    -  CDS            TcR (fragment): tetracycline efflux protein; tet; confers resistance to tetracycline
   6996..7017    -  protein_bind   CAP binding site: CAP binding activates transcription in the presence of cAMP. E. coli catabolite activator protein
   7030..8112    -  CDS            lacI: lac repressor; lacI; The lac repressor binds to the lac operator to inhibit transcription in E. coli. This inhibition can be relieved by adding lactose or isopropyl-β-D-thiogalactopyranoside (IPTG).
   8113..8190    -  promoter       lacI promoter: lacI
   8198..8477    -  CDS            TcR (fragment): tetracycline efflux protein; tet; confers resistance to tetracycline
