[The description below was written by a language model from this plasmid's Addgene catalogue record and pLannotate feature annotations shown in this document.]
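Description:
B2-1 is a bacterial expression plasmid built on the pET15b backbone that carries the Escherichia coli isoleucyl-tRNA synthetase gene (ileS), inserted by Gibson assembly. The sequenced record is about 8.5 kb. The plasmid replicates from a ColE1/pMB1-type origin and retains the pBR322-derived bom and rop elements. The catalogue lists it as high copy, although rop normally moderates copy number in this family of vectors. Selection is through the β-lactamase gene (AmpR) under its own promoter, which confers ampicillin resistance. Several tetracycline-resistance gene fragments are annotated, but these are non-functional remnants of the pBR322 ancestry.

The expression cassette follows the standard pET design. A T7 promoter is followed directly by a lac operator and then the strong phage T7 gene 10 ribosome binding site, the ileS coding sequence and a T7 terminator. The plasmid-borne lacI gene, driven by its own promoter, supplies lac repressor that keeps the cassette off until IPTG or lactose is added. Transcription requires a host that provides T7 RNA polymerase. The catalogue states that the insert has an N-terminal 6xHis tag for affinity purification. The tag is not annotated separately in the feature table, but the short interval between the RBS and the start of ileS is consistent with it. A small fragment annotated as a T7 gene 10B solubility tag lies downstream of the coding sequence and is probably residual vector sequence rather than a functional fusion.

The encoded enzyme charges tRNA(Ile) with isoleucine and has editing activities that remove misactivated valine. The associated publication title indicates that the plasmid belongs to a set for producing purified translation machinery components using synthetic microbial consortia.
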