Addgene plasmid #111468: B2-1
Purpose: Ile-tRNA synthetase
Depositing lab: Cheemeng Tan. Depositing organization: University of California, Davis. Publication: Synthetic microbial consortia enable rapid assembly of pure translation machinery. Villarreal F, Contreras-Llano LE, Chavez M, Ding Y, Fan J, Pan T, Tan C. Nat Chem Biol. 2018 Jan;14(1):29-35. doi: 10.1038/nchembio.2514. Epub 2017 Nov 13. PubMed 29131146.
Backbone
  Vector backbone: pET15b
  Vector type: Bacterial Expression
Growth in bacteria
  Bacterial resistance: Ampicillin, 100 μg/mL
  Growth temperature: 37°C
  Growth strain: DH5alpha
  Copy number: High Copy
Gene/Insert
  Gene/Insert name: Ile-tRNA synthetase
  Tag / fusion protein: 6xHis (N terminal on insert)
  Cloning method: Gibson Cloning
Terms and licenses: Academic/Nonprofit Terms; Industry Terms: Not Available to Industry
Depositor comments: Gene comes from E.coli.
How to cite: B2-1 was a gift from Cheemeng Tan (Addgene plasmid # 111468 ; http://n2t.net/addgene:111468 ; RRID:Addgene_111468)
